Addgene plasmid #156986: pD649-HAsp-BOC-Fc(DAPA)-AviTag-6xHis
Purpose: Mammalian expression of cell-surface protein extracellular domain fused to Fc(DAPA)-Avi-6xHis. Protein is secreted from cells.
Depositing lab: Chris Garcia. Depositing organization: Stanford University. Publication: A Human IgSF Cell-Surface Interactome Reveals a Complex Network of Protein-Protein Interactions. Wojtowicz WM, Vielmetter J, Fernandes RA, Siepe DH, Eastman CL, Chisholm GB, Cox S, Klock H, Anderson PW, Rue SM, Miller JJ, Glaser SM, Bragstad ML, Vance J, Lam AW, Lesley SA, Zinn K, Garcia KC. Cell. 2020 Aug 20;182(4):1027-1043.e17. doi: 10.1016/j.cell.2020.07.025. PubMed 32822567.
Backbone
  Vector backbone: pD649
  Backbone size w/o insert (bp): 6106
  Vector type: Mammalian Expression
Growth in bacteria
  Bacterial resistance: Ampicillin, 100 μg/mL
  Growth temperature: 37°C
  Growth strain: DH5alpha
  Copy number: High Copy
Gene/Insert
  Gene/Insert name: BOC
  Species: H. sapiens (human)
  Insert size (bp): 2475
  Mutation: Fc region of human IgG contains D265A and P329A mutations (DAPA)
  Entrez Gene: BOC
  Promoter: CMV/SP6
  Tag / fusion protein: Fc(DAPA)-AviTag-6xHis (C terminal on backbone)
  Cloning method: Restriction Enzyme; 5′ cloning site GCGGCCGC (not destroyed); 3′ cloning site GGCGCGCC (not destroyed)
  Sequencing primers: 5′ ATTTAGGTGACACTATAG; 3′ CACGTACCAGTTGAACTTCACC
Resource information
  A portion of this plasmid was derived from a plasmid made by: synthesis by ThermoFisher
Terms and licenses: Academic/Nonprofit Terms; Industry Terms: Not Available to Industry
Depositor comments: Some plasmids in this collection may have an IS4-like element ISVsa5 family transposase upstream of the CMV promoter.
How to cite: pD649-HAsp-BOC-Fc(DAPA)-AviTag-6xHis was a gift from Chris Garcia (Addgene plasmid # 156986 ; http://n2t.net/addgene:156986 ; RRID:Addgene_156986)
