[The description below was written by a language model from this plasmid's Addgene catalogue record and pLannotate feature annotations shown in this document.]
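Description:
pD649-HAsp-BOC-Fc(DAPA)-AviTag-6xHis is a mammalian expression plasmid of about 8.6 kb, built on the pD649 backbone, for producing the extracellular domain of the human cell-surface protein BOC as a secreted Fc fusion. It is maintained in E. coli at high copy through a ColE1/pUC-type origin and selected with ampicillin via a full-length β-lactamase gene. The annotation also picks up short remnants of KanR, lacZα, an rrnB terminator and an f1 origin, which appear to be non-functional backbone fragments. The depositor notes that some plasmids in this collection may carry an IS4-like transposase insertion upstream of the CMV promoter, although no such element is annotated here.

Expression is driven by the CMV immediate-early enhancer and promoter, followed by a fragment of CMV intron A and an SP6 promoter, which could also support in vitro transcription. The open reading frame begins with a secretion signal: the plasmid name indicates "HAsp", while the automated annotation matches part of this region to a mouse IgH signal sequence. Next come the roughly 2.5 kb BOC ectodomain, cloned between preserved NotI and AscI sites, and a human IgG1 Fc region. The Fc carries the D265A and P329A (DAPA) substitutions, which are generally used to reduce Fc effector binding. C-terminal AviTag and 6xHis tags, recorded in the catalogue fields but not separately annotated, allow site-specific biotinylation and metal-affinity purification, and a bGH polyadenylation signal ends the transcript. A separate SV40/EM7-driven puromycin resistance cassette with an SV40 poly(A) signal offers selection in mammalian cells. The construct belongs to a set used to map protein–protein interactions among human immunoglobulin-superfamily cell-surface proteins.
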