Features (pLannotate 1.2.2; 21 found; start..end, strand, type, name):
    119..143     -  CDS            KanR (fragment): aminoglycoside phosphotransferase; aph(3')-Ia; confers resistance to kanamycin
    254..842     +  rep_origin     ori: high-copy-number ColE1/pMB1/pBR322/pUC origin of replication
   1067..1084    +  terminator     rrnB T2 terminator (fragment): transcription terminator T2 from the E. coli rrnB gene
   1109..1128    -  CDS            lacZα (fragment): LacZα fragment of β-galactosidase; lacZ fragment
   1584..1600    +  protein_bind   lac operator: The lac repressor binds to the lac operator to inhibit transcription in E. coli. This inhibition can be relieved by adding lactose or isopropyl-β-D-thiogalactopyranoside (IPTG). lac repressor encoded by lacI
   1843..2146    +  enhancer       CMV enhancer: human cytomegalovirus immediate early enhancer
   2147..2350    +  promoter       CMV promoter: human cytomegalovirus (CMV) immediate early promoter
   2486..2529    +  intron         CMV intron (fragment): modified intron A from human cytomegalovirus
   2581..2599    +  promoter       SP6 promoter: promoter for bacteriophage SP6 RNA polymerase
   2603..2640    +  CDS            IgH signal sequence (fragment): signal sequence from the mouse immunoglobulin heavy chain variable region
   2725..5223    +  CDS            BOC (fragment): BOC_HUMAN - Experimental evidence at protein level: Swiss-Prot protein existence level 1. Component of a cell-surface receptor complex that mediates cell-cell interactions between muscle precursor cells. Promotes differentiation of myogenic cells. From Homo sapiens (Human).
   5239..5916    +  CDS            IGHG1 (fragment): IGHG1_HUMAN - Experimental evidence at protein level: Swiss-Prot protein existence level 1. Constant region of immunoglobulin heavy chains. Immunoglobulins, also known as antibodies, are membrane-bound or secreted glycoproteins produced by B lymphocytes. In the recognition phase of humoral immunity, the membrane-bound immunoglobulins serve as receptors which, upon binding of a specific antigen, trigger the clonal expansion and differentiation of B lymphocytes into immunoglobulins- secreting plasma cells. Secreted immunoglobulins mediate the effector phase of humoral immunity, which results in
   6131..6242    +  polyA_signal   bGH poly(A) signal: bovine growth hormone polyadenylation signal
   6243..6351    +  rep_origin     f1 ori (fragment): f1 bacteriophage origin of replication; arrow indicates direction of (+) strand synthesis
   6365..6694    +  promoter       SV40 promoter: SV40 enhancer and early promoter
   6742..6789    +  promoter       EM7 promoter: synthetic bacterial promoter&nbsp
   6808..7407    +  CDS            PuroR (fragment): puromycin N-acetyltransferase; pac from Streptomyces; confers resistance to puromycin
   7417..7542    +  CDS            ble (fragment): BLE_KLEPN - Experimental evidence at protein level: Swiss-Prot protein existence level 1. Binding protein with a strong affinity to the bleomycin family of antibiotics. Binds to CL990; an antimitotic-antibiotic compound. From Klebsiella pneumoniae.
   7537..7658    +  polyA_signal   SV40 poly(A) signal: SV40 polyadenylation signal
   7711..8571    -  CDS            AmpR: β-lactamase; bla; confers resistance to ampicillin, carbenicillin, and related antibiotics
   8574..89      -  promoter       AmpR promoter (fragment) (across the origin): bla
>Addgene plasmid #156986 | pD649-HAsp-BOC-Fc(DAPA)-AviTag-6xHis | depositor full sequence | sequence record 303081 | Full Sequence
TTTCAATATTATTGAAGCATTTATCAGGGTTATTGTCTCATGAGCGGATACATATTTGAATGTATTTAGA
AAAATAAACAAATAGGGGTCAGTGTTACAACCAATTAACCAATTCTGAACATTATCGCGAGCCCATTTAT
ACCTGAATATGGCTCATAACACCCCTTGCTCATGACCAAAATCCCTTAACGTGAGTTACGCGCGCGTCGT
TCCACTGAGCGTCAGACCCCGTAGAAAAGATCAAAGGATCTTCTTGAGATCCTTTTTTTCTGCGCGTAAT
CTGCTGCTTGCAAACAAAAAAACCACCGCTACCAGCGGTGGTTTGTTTGCCGGATCAAGAGCTACCAACT
CTTTTTCCGAAGGTAACTGGCTTCAGCAGAGCGCAGATACCAAATACTGTTCTTCTAGTGTAGCCGTAGT
TAGCCCACCACTTCAAGAACTCTGTAGCACCGCCTACATACCTCGCTCTGCTAATCCTGTTACCAGTGGC
TGCTGCCAGTGGCGATAAGTCGTGTCTTACCGGGTTGGACTCAAGACGATAGTTACCGGATAAGGCGCAG
CGGTCGGGCTGAACGGGGGGTTCGTGCACACAGCCCAGCTTGGAGCGAACGACCTACACCGAACTGAGAT
ACCTACAGCGTGAGCTATGAGAAAGCGCCACGCTTCCCGAAGGGAGAAAGGCGGACAGGTATCCGGTAAG
CGGCAGGGTCGGAACAGGAGAGCGCACGAGGGAGCTTCCAGGGGGAAACGCCTGGTATCTTTATAGTCCT
GTCGGGTTTCGCCACCTCTGACTTGAGCGTCGATTTTTGTGATGCTCGTCAGGGGGGCGGAGCCTATGGA
AAAACGCCAGCAACGCGGCCTTTTTACGGTTCCTGGCCTTTTGCTGGCCTTTTGCTCACATGTTCTTTCC
TGCGTTATCCCCTGATTCTGTGGATAACCGTATTACCGCCTTTGAGTGAGCTGATACCGCTCGCCGCAGC
CGAACGACCGAGCGCAGCGAGTCAGTGAGCGAGGAAGCGGAAGGCGAGAGTAGGGAACTGCCAGGCATCA
AACTAAGCAGAAGGCCCCTGACGGATGGCCTTTTTGCGTTTCTACAAACTCTTTCTGTGTTGTAAAACGA
CGGCCAGTCTTAAGCTCGGGCCCCCTGGGCGGTTCTGATAACGAGTAATCGTTAATCCGCAAATAACGTA
AAAACCCGCTTCGGCGGGTTTTTTTATGGGGGGAGTTTAGGGAAAGAGCATTTGTCAGAATATTTAAGGG
CGCCTGTCACTTTGCTTGATATATGAGAATTATTTAACCTTATAAATGAGAAAAAAGCAACGCACTTTAA
ATAAGATACGTTGCTTTTTCGATTGATGAACACCTATAATTAAACTATTCATCTATTATTTATGATTTTT
TGTATATACAATATTTCTAGTTTGTTAAAGAGAATTAAGAAAATAAATCTCGAAAATAATAAAGGGAAAA
TCAGTTTTTGATATCAAAATTATACATGTCAACGATAATACAAAATATAATACAAACTATAAGATGTTAT
CAGTATTTATTATCATTTAGAATAAATTTTGTGTCGCCCTTAATTGTGAGCGGATAACAATTACGAGCTT
CATGCACAGTGGCGTTGACTCAATATTGGCCATTAGCCATATTATTCATTGGTTATATAGCATAAATCAA
TATTGGCTATTGGCCATTGCATACGTTGTATCTATATCATAATATGTACATTTATATTGGCTCATGTCCA
ATATGACCGCCATGTTGGCATTGATTATTGACTAGTTATTAATAGTAATCAATTACGGGGTCATTAGTTC
ATAGCCCATATATGGAGTTCCGCGTTACATAACTTACGGTAAATGGCCCGCCTGGCTGACCGCCCAACGA
CCCCCGCCCATTGACGTCAATAATGACGTATGTTCCCATAGTAACGCCAATAGGGACTTTCCATTGACGT
CAATGGGTGGAGTATTTACGGTAAACTGCCCACTTGGCAGTACATCAAGTGTATCATATGCCAAGTACGC
CCCCTATTGACGTCAATGACGGTAAATGGCCCGCCTGGCATTATGCCCAGTACATGACCTTATGGGACTT
TCCTACTTGGCAGTACATCTACGTATTAGTCATCGCTATTACCATGGTGATGCGGTTTTGGCAGTACATC
AATGGGCGTGGATAGCGGTTTGACTCACGGGGATTTCCAAGTCTCCACCCCATTGACGTCAATGGGAGTT
TGTTTTGGCACCAAAATCAACGGGACTTTCCAAAATGTCGTAACAACTCCGCCCCATTGACGCAAATGGG
CGGTAGGCGTGTACGGTGGGAGGTCTATATAAGCAGAGCTCGTTTAGTGAACCGTCAGATCGCCTGGAGA
CGCCATCCACGCTGTTTTGACCTCCATAGAAGACACCGGGACCGATCCAGCCTCCGCGGCCGGGAACGGT
GCATTGGAACGCGGATTCCCCGTGCCAAGAGTGACGTAAGTACCGCCTATAGAGTCTATAGGCCCACCCC
CTTGGCTTCGTTAGAACGCGGCTACAATTAATACATAACCTTATGTATCATACACATACGATTTAGGTGA
CACTATAGAATAACATCCACTTTGCCTTTCTCTCCACAGGTGTCCACTCCCAGGTCCAACTGCACCTCGG
TTCTATCGAAAACGCGCCTGCTAGCGCCACCATGAAGACCATCATTGCCCTGAGCTACATCTTCTGCCTG
GTGTTCGCTGCGGCCGCCGATCTGAATGAGGTGCCACAAGTTACAGTGCAGCCTGCCAGCACAGTGCAGA
AACCTGGCGGAACAGTGATCCTGGGCTGTGTGGTGGAACCTCCTAGAATGAATGTGACCTGGCGGCTGAA
CGGCAAAGAGCTGAACGGATCTGACGATGCCCTGGGCGTGCTGATCACACACGGCACACTGGTTATCACA
GCCCTGAACAACCACACCGTGGGCAGATACCAGTGCGTGGCAAGAATGCCTGCTGGCGCTGTTGCTTCTG
TGCCTGCTACAGTGACACTGGCCAACCTGCAGGACTTCAAGCTGGACGTGCAGCACGTGATCGAGGTGGA
CGAGGGAAATACCGCCGTGATCGCCTGTCATCTGCCCGAGTCTCACCCTAAGGCTCAAGTGCGGTACAGC
GTGAAGCAAGAGTGGCTGGAAGCCAGCAGAGGCAACTACCTGATCATGCCCAGCGGAAACCTGCAGATCG
TGAACGCCTCTCAAGAGGACGAGGGCATGTACAAGTGCGCCGCCTACAATCCCGTGACACAAGAAGTGAA
AACCAGCGGCAGCAGCGACAGACTGAGAGTGCGGAGATCTACAGCCGAGGCCGCCAGAATTATCTACCCT
CCTGAGGCTCAGACCATCATCGTGACAAAGGGCCAGAGCCTGATCCTGGAATGCGTGGCCTCTGGAATCC
CTCCACCTAGAGTGACATGGGCCAAAGATGGCAGCTCCGTGACCGGCTACAACAAGACCAGATTCCTGCT
GAGCAACCTGCTGATCGACACCACCAGCGAGGAAGATAGCGGCACCTACAGATGCATGGCCGACAATGGT
GTTGGACAGCCTGGCGCCGCTGTGATCCTGTACAATGTGCAGGTTTTCGAGCCTCCTGAAGTGACCATGG
AACTGAGCCAGCTGGTTATCCCTTGGGGCCAGTCTGCCAAGCTGACATGTGAAGTGCGGGGCAATCCTCC
ACCTTCCGTGCTGTGGCTGAGAAACGCCGTGCCTCTGATCAGCTCCCAGAGACTGAGACTGTCTCGGAGA
GCACTGAGGGTGCTGTCTATGGGACCTGAGGATGAAGGCGTGTACCAGTGTATGGCCGAGAATGAAGTGG
GCTCTGCCCATGCTGTGGTGCAGCTGAGAACAAGCAGACCCAGCATCACCCCTAGACTGTGGCAGGATGC
TGAACTGGCTACAGGCACACCTCCTGTGTCTCCCAGCAAGCTGGGAAACCCTGAGCAGATGCTGAGAGGA
CAGCCAGCTCTGCCTAGACCTCCTACATCTGTGGGACCTGCCTCTCCTCAGTGTCCTGGCGAAAAAGGAC
AAGGCGCTCCTGCCGAGGCTCCCATCATTCTGTCTAGCCCTAGAACCAGCAAGACCGACAGCTACGAACT
CGTGTGGCGGCCTAGACACGAAGGATCTGGCAGAGCACCCATCCTGTACTACGTGGTCAAGCACCGGAAA
GTGACCAACAGCTCCGACGATTGGACCATCAGCGGCATCCCTGCCAATCAGCACAGGCTGACACTGACAA
GACTGGACCCTGGCAGCCTGTACGAAGTGGAAATGGCCGCCTATAATTGTGCCGGCGAGGGCCAGACCGC
CATGGTTACTTTTAGAACCGGCAGACGGCCCAAGCCTGAGATCATGGCCTCTAAAGAGCAGCAGATCCAG
AGGGACGATCCTGGCGCCTCTCCACAATCTAGCTCTCAGCCAGATCACGGCAGGCTGTCTCCACCAGAAG
CTCCCGATAGACCTACCATCAGCACCGCCAGCGAGACAAGCGTGTACGTGACCTGGATTCCCAGAGGAAA
CGGCGGCTTCCCCATCCAGTCCTTCCGGGTCGAGTACAAGAAGCTGAAGAAAGTCGGCGACTGGATTCTG
GCCACCAGCGCCATTCCTCCAAGCAGACTGTCTGTGGAAATCACCGGCCTGGAAAAGGGCACCAGCTACA
AGTTTAGAGTGCGGGCCCTGAATATGCTGGGCGAGTCTGAACCTAGCGCTCCCAGCAGACCTTACGTGGT
GTCTGGCTATAGCGGCAGAGTGTACGAAAGACCCGTGGCTGGCCCTTACATCACCTTCACCGATGCCGTG
AACGAGACAACCATCATGCTGAAGTGGATGTATATCCCCGCCAGCAACAACAACACCCCTATCCACGGCT
TCTACATCTACTACAGACCCACCGACAGCGACAACGACTCCGACTACAAGAAAGACATGGTGGAAGGCGA
CAAGTACTGGCACAGCATCAGCCATCTGCAGCCCGAAACCAGCTACGACATCAAGATGCAGTGCTTCAAC
GAAGGCGGCGAGAGCGAGTTCAGCAACGTGATGATTTGCGAGACAAAGGCCCGGAAGTCTAGCGGCCAAC
CAGGCAGACTTCCTCCTCCTACACTTGCTCCTCCACAGCCTCCTCTGCCTGAGACAATCGAAAGACCTGT
TGGCACAGGCGCCATGGTGGCTAGAAGCAGCGATCTGCCTTATGGCGCGCCGGGCGGCGACAAGACCCAC
ACCTGCCCCCCCTGCCCAGCTCCAGAACTGCTGGGAGGGCCTTCCGTGTTCCTGTTCCCCCCCAAGCCCA
AGGACACCCTGATGATCAGCAGGACCCCCGAGGTGACCTGCGTGGTGGTGGCCGTGTCCCACGAGGACCC
AGAGGTGAAGTTCAACTGGTACGTGGACGGCGTGGAGGTGCACAACGCCAAGACCAAGCCCAGAGAGGAG
CAGTACAACAGCACCTACAGGGTGGTGTCCGTGCTGACCGTGCTGCACCAGGACTGGCTGAACGGCAAAG
AATACAAGTGCAAAGTCTCCAACAAGGCCCTGGCTGCCCCAATCGAAAAGACAATCAGCAAGGCCAAGGG
CCAGCCACGGGAGCCCCAGGTGTACACCCTGCCCCCCAGCCGGGAGGAGATGACCAAGAACCAGGTGTCC
CTGACCTGTCTGGTGAAGGGCTTCTACCCCAGCGATATCGCCGTGGAGTGGGAGAGCAACGGCCAGCCCG
AGAACAACTACAAGACCACCCCCCCAGTGCTGGACAGCGACGGCAGCTTCTTCCTGTACAGCAAGCTGAC
CGTGGACAAGTCCAGGTGGCAGCAGGGCAACGTGTTCAGCTGCAGCGTGATGCACGAGGCCCTGCACAAC
CACTACACCCAGAAGTCCCTGAGCCTGAGCCCCGGCGGCAGCGGTCTTAATGATATTTTCGAGGCTCAGA
AGATTGAGTGGCATGAACACCACCACCATCACCACTAAGGCCGGCCTGTAGTCACTGGCACAACGCGTTA
CCCGGTAAGCCAATCGGGTATACACGGTCGTCATACTGCAGACAGGGTTCTTCTACTTTGCAAGATAGTC
TTGAGTAGTAAAATAAATAGATAGAGAAAATCAGCCTCGACTGTGCCTTCTAGTTGCCAGCCATCTGTTG
TTTGCCCCTCCCCCGTGCCTTCCTTGACCCTGGAAGGTGCCACTCCCACTGTCCTTTCCTAATAAAATGA
GGAAATTGCATCACAACACTCAACCCTATCTCGGTCTATTCTTTTGATTTATAAGGGATTTTGCCGATTT
CGGCCTATTGGTTAAAAAATGAGCTGATTTAACAAAAATTTAACGCGAATTAATTCTGTGGAATGTGTGT
CAGTTAGGGTGTGGAAAGTCCCCAGGCTCCCCAGCAGGCAGAAGTATGCAAAGCATGCATCTCAATTAGT
CAGCAACCAGGTGTGGAAAGTCCCCAGGCTCCCCAGCAGGCAGAAGTATGCAAAGCATGCATCTCAATTA
GTCAGCAACCATAGTCCCGCCCCTAACTCCGCCCATCCCGCCCCTAACTCCGCCCAGTTCCGCCCATTCT
CCGCCCCATGGCTGACTAATTTTTTTTATTTATGCAGAGGCCGAGGCCGCCTCTGCCTCTGAGCTATTCC
AGAAGTAGTGAGGAGGCTTTTTTGGAGGCCTAGGCTTTTGCAAAAAGCTCCCGGGAGCTTGTATATCCAT
TTTCGGATCTGATCAGCACGTGTTGACAATTAATCATCGGCATAGTATATCGGCATAGTATAATACGACA
AGGTGAGGAACTAAACCATGACCGAGTACAAGCCCACGGTGCGCCTCGCCACCCGCGACGACGTCCCCAG
GGCCGTACGCACCCTCGCCGCCGCGTTCGCCGACTACCCCGCCACGCGCCACACCGTCGATCCGGACCGC
CACATCGAGCGGGTCACCGAGCTGCAAGAACTCTTCCTCACGCGCGTCGGGCTCGACATCGGCAAGGTGT
GGGTCGCGGACGACGGCGCCGCGGTGGCGGTCTGGACCACGCCGGAGAGCGTCGAAGCGGGGGCGGTGTT
CGCCGAGATCGGCCCGCGCATGGCCGAGTTGAGCGGTTCCCGGCTGGCCGCGCAGCAACAGATGGAAGGC
CTCCTGGCGCCGCACCGGCCCAAGGAGCCCGCGTGGTTCCTGGCCACCGTCGGCGTCTCGCCCGACCACC
AGGGCAAGGGTCTGGGCAGCGCCGTCGTGCTCCCCGGAGTGGAGGCGGCCGAGCGCGCCGGGGTGCCCGC
CTTCCTGGAGACATCCGCGCCCCGCAACCTCCCCTTCTACGAGCGGCTCGGCTTCACCGTCACCGCCGAC
GTCGAGGTGCCCGAAGGACCGCGCACCTGGTGCATGACCCGCAAGCCCGGTGCCTGACACGTGCTACGAG
ATTTCGATTCCACCGCCGCCTTCTATGAAAGGTTGGGCTTCGGAATCGTTTTCCGGGACGCCGGCTGGAT
GATCCTCCAGCGCGGGGATCTCATGCTGGAGTTCTTCGCCCACCCCAACTTGTTTATTGCAGCTTATAAT
GGTTACAAATAAAGCAATAGCATCACAAATTTCACAAATAAAGCATTTTTTTCACTGCATTCTAGTTGTG
GTTTGTCCAAACTCATCAATGTATCTTATCATGTCTGTATACCGTCGACCTCTAGCTAGAGCTTGGCGTA
ATCATGGTCATTACCAATGCTTAATCAGTGAGGCACCTATCTCAGCGATCTGTCTATTTCGTTCATCCAT
AGTTGCCTGACTCCCCGTCGTGTAGATAACTACGATACGGGAGGGCTTACCATCTGGCCCCAGCGCTGCG
ATGATACCGCGAGAACCACGCTCACCGGCTCCGGATTTATCAGCAATAAACCAGCCAGCCGGAAGGGCCG
AGCGCAGAAGTGGTCCTGCAACTTTATCCGCCTCCATCCAGTCTATTAATTGTTGCCGGGAAGCTAGAGT
AAGTAGTTCGCCAGTTAATAGTTTGCGCAACGTTGTTGCCATCGCTACAGGCATCGTGGTGTCACGCTCG
TCGTTTGGTATGGCTTCATTCAGCTCCGGTTCCCAACGATCAAGGCGAGTTACATGATCCCCCATGTTGT
GCAAAAAAGCGGTTAGCTCCTTCGGTCCTCCGATCGTTGTCAGAAGTAAGTTGGCCGCAGTGTTATCACT
CATGGTTATGGCAGCACTGCATAATTCTCTTACTGTCATGCCATCCGTAAGATGCTTTTCTGTGACTGGT
GAGTACTCAACCAAGTCATTCTGAGAATAGTGTATGCGGCGACCGAGTTGCTCTTGCCCGGCGTCAATAC
GGGATAATACCGCGCCACATAGCAGAACTTTAAAAGTGCTCATCATTGGAAAACGTTCTTCGGGGCGAAA
ACTCTCAAGGATCTTACCGCTGTTGAGATCCAGTTCGATGTAACCCACTCGTGCACCCAACTGATCTTCA
GCATCTTTTACTTTCACCAGCGTTTCTGGGTGAGCAAAAACAGGAAGGCAAAATGCCGCAAAAAAGGGAA
TAAGGGCGACACGGAAATGTTGAATACTCATATTCTTCCTT
