>Addgene plasmid #156986 | pD649-HAsp-BOC-Fc(DAPA)-AviTag-6xHis | depositor partial sequence | sequence record 303082 | insert (extracellular domain)
GATCTGAATGAGGTGCCACAAGTTACAGTGCAGCCTGCCAGCACAGTGCAGAAACCTGGCGGAACAGTGA
TCCTGGGCTGTGTGGTGGAACCTCCTAGAATGAATGTGACCTGGCGGCTGAACGGCAAAGAGCTGAACGG
ATCTGACGATGCCCTGGGCGTGCTGATCACACACGGCACACTGGTTATCACAGCCCTGAACAACCACACC
GTGGGCAGATACCAGTGCGTGGCAAGAATGCCTGCTGGCGCTGTTGCTTCTGTGCCTGCTACAGTGACAC
TGGCCAACCTGCAGGACTTCAAGCTGGACGTGCAGCACGTGATCGAGGTGGACGAGGGAAATACCGCCGT
GATCGCCTGTCATCTGCCCGAGTCTCACCCTAAGGCTCAAGTGCGGTACAGCGTGAAGCAAGAGTGGCTG
GAAGCCAGCAGAGGCAACTACCTGATCATGCCCAGCGGAAACCTGCAGATCGTGAACGCCTCTCAAGAGG
ACGAGGGCATGTACAAGTGCGCCGCCTACAATCCCGTGACACAAGAAGTGAAAACCAGCGGCAGCAGCGA
CAGACTGAGAGTGCGGAGATCTACAGCCGAGGCCGCCAGAATTATCTACCCTCCTGAGGCTCAGACCATC
ATCGTGACAAAGGGCCAGAGCCTGATCCTGGAATGCGTGGCCTCTGGAATCCCTCCACCTAGAGTGACAT
GGGCCAAAGATGGCAGCTCCGTGACCGGCTACAACAAGACCAGATTCCTGCTGAGCAACCTGCTGATCGA
CACCACCAGCGAGGAAGATAGCGGCACCTACAGATGCATGGCCGACAATGGTGTTGGACAGCCTGGCGCC
GCTGTGATCCTGTACAATGTGCAGGTTTTCGAGCCTCCTGAAGTGACCATGGAACTGAGCCAGCTGGTTA
TCCCTTGGGGCCAGTCTGCCAAGCTGACATGTGAAGTGCGGGGCAATCCTCCACCTTCCGTGCTGTGGCT
GAGAAACGCCGTGCCTCTGATCAGCTCCCAGAGACTGAGACTGTCTCGGAGAGCACTGAGGGTGCTGTCT
ATGGGACCTGAGGATGAAGGCGTGTACCAGTGTATGGCCGAGAATGAAGTGGGCTCTGCCCATGCTGTGG
TGCAGCTGAGAACAAGCAGACCCAGCATCACCCCTAGACTGTGGCAGGATGCTGAACTGGCTACAGGCAC
ACCTCCTGTGTCTCCCAGCAAGCTGGGAAACCCTGAGCAGATGCTGAGAGGACAGCCAGCTCTGCCTAGA
CCTCCTACATCTGTGGGACCTGCCTCTCCTCAGTGTCCTGGCGAAAAAGGACAAGGCGCTCCTGCCGAGG
CTCCCATCATTCTGTCTAGCCCTAGAACCAGCAAGACCGACAGCTACGAACTCGTGTGGCGGCCTAGACA
CGAAGGATCTGGCAGAGCACCCATCCTGTACTACGTGGTCAAGCACCGGAAAGTGACCAACAGCTCCGAC
GATTGGACCATCAGCGGCATCCCTGCCAATCAGCACAGGCTGACACTGACAAGACTGGACCCTGGCAGCC
TGTACGAAGTGGAAATGGCCGCCTATAATTGTGCCGGCGAGGGCCAGACCGCCATGGTTACTTTTAGAAC
CGGCAGACGGCCCAAGCCTGAGATCATGGCCTCTAAAGAGCAGCAGATCCAGAGGGACGATCCTGGCGCC
TCTCCACAATCTAGCTCTCAGCCAGATCACGGCAGGCTGTCTCCACCAGAAGCTCCCGATAGACCTACCA
TCAGCACCGCCAGCGAGACAAGCGTGTACGTGACCTGGATTCCCAGAGGAAACGGCGGCTTCCCCATCCA
GTCCTTCCGGGTCGAGTACAAGAAGCTGAAGAAAGTCGGCGACTGGATTCTGGCCACCAGCGCCATTCCT
CCAAGCAGACTGTCTGTGGAAATCACCGGCCTGGAAAAGGGCACCAGCTACAAGTTTAGAGTGCGGGCCC
TGAATATGCTGGGCGAGTCTGAACCTAGCGCTCCCAGCAGACCTTACGTGGTGTCTGGCTATAGCGGCAG
AGTGTACGAAAGACCCGTGGCTGGCCCTTACATCACCTTCACCGATGCCGTGAACGAGACAACCATCATG
CTGAAGTGGATGTATATCCCCGCCAGCAACAACAACACCCCTATCCACGGCTTCTACATCTACTACAGAC
CCACCGACAGCGACAACGACTCCGACTACAAGAAAGACATGGTGGAAGGCGACAAGTACTGGCACAGCAT
CAGCCATCTGCAGCCCGAAACCAGCTACGACATCAAGATGCAGTGCTTCAACGAAGGCGGCGAGAGCGAG
TTCAGCAACGTGATGATTTGCGAGACAAAGGCCCGGAAGTCTAGCGGCCAACCAGGCAGACTTCCTCCTC
CTACACTTGCTCCTCCACAGCCTCCTCTGCCTGAGACAATCGAAAGACCTGTTGGCACAGGCGCCATGGT
GGCTAGAAGCAGCGATCTGCCTTAT
